>Addgene plasmid #41395 | pLIX_403 | addgene full sequence | sequence record 364439 | Addgene NGS Result
ATCTGACGGTTCACTAAACGAGCTCTGCTTATATAGGCCTCCCACCGTACACGCCTACCTCGACATACGT
TCTCTATCACTGATAGGGAGTAAACTCGACATACGTTCTCTATCACTGATAGGGATAAACTCGACATACG
TTCTCTATCACTGATAGGGAGTAAACTCGACATACGTTCTCTATCACTGATAGGGAGTAAACTCGACATA
CGTTCTCTATCACTGATAGGGAGTAAACTCGACATCGTTCTCTATCACTGATAGGGAGTAAACTCGACAT
ACGTTCTCTATCACTGATAGGGAGTAAACTCGACATATCGATTCGCGGCCAAAGTGGATCTCTGCTGTCC
CTGTAATAAACCCGAAAATTTTGAATTTTTGTAATTTGTTTTTGTAATTCTTTAGTTTGTATGTCTGTTG
CTATTATGTCTACTATTCTTTCCCCTGCACTGTACCCCCCAATCCCCCCTTTTCTTTTAAAATTGTGGAT
GAATACTGCCATTTGTCTCGAGGTCGAGAATTGTCCCCTCGGGGTTGGGAGGTGGGTCTGAAACGATAAT
GGTGAATATCCCTGCCTAACTCTATTCACTATAGAAAGTACAGCAAAAACTATTCTTAAACCTACCAAGC
CTCCTACTATCATTATGAATAATTTTATATACCACAGCCAATTTGTTATGTTAAACCAATTCCACAAACT
TGCCCATTTATCTAATTCCAATAATTCTTGTTCATTCTTTTCTTGCTGGTTTTGCGATTCTTCAATTAAG
GAGTGTATTAAGCTTGTGTAATTGTTAATTTCTCTGTCCCACTCCATCCAGGTCGTGTGATTCCAAATCT
GTTCCAGAGATTTATTACTCCAACTAGCATTCCAAGGCACAGCAGTGGTGCAAATGAGTTTTCCAGAGCA
ACCCCAAATCCCCAGGAGCTGTTGATCCTTTAGGTATCTTTCCACAGCCAGGATTCTTGCCTGGAGCTGC
TTGATGCCCCAGACTGTGAGTTGCAACAGATGCTGTTGCGCCTCAATAGCCCTCAGCAAATTGTTCTGCT
GCTGCACTATACCAGACAATAATTGTCTGGCCTGTACCGTCAGCGTCATTGACGCTGCGCCCATAGTGCT
TCCTGCTGCTCCCAAGAACCCAAGGAACAAAGCTCCTATTCCCACTGCTCTTTTTTCTCTCTGCACCACT
CTTCTCTTTGCCTTGGTGGGTGCTACTCCTAATGGTTCAATTTTTACTACTTTATATTTATATAATTCAC
TTCTCCAATTGTCCCTCATATCTCCTCCTCCAGGTCTGAAGATCAGCGGCCGCTTGCTGTGCGGTGGTCT
TACTTTTGTTTTGCTCTTCCTCTATCTTGTCTAAAGCTTCCTTGGTGTCTTTTATCTCTATCCTTTGATG
CACACAATAGAGGGTTGCTACTGTATTATATAATGATCTAAGTTCTTCTGATCCTGTCTGAAGGGATGGT
TGTAGCTGTCCCAGTATTTGTCTACAGCCTTCTGATGTTTCTAACAGGCCAGGATTAACTGCGAATCGTT
CTAGCTCCCTGCTTGCCCATACTATATGTTTTAATTTATATTTTTTCTTTCCCCCTGGCCTTAACCGAAT
TTTTTCCCATCGCGATCTAATTCTCCCCCGCTTAATACTGACGCTCTCGCACCCATCTCTCTCCTTCTAG
CCTCCGCTAGTCAAAATTTTTGGCGTACTCACCAGTCGCCGCCCCTCGCCTCTTGCCGTGCGCGCTTCAG
CAAGCCGAGTCCTGCGTCGAGAGAGCTCCTCTGGTTTCCCTTTCGCTTTCAAGTCCCTGTTCGGGCGCCA
CTGCTAGAGATTTTCCACACTGACTAAAAGGGTCTGAGGGATCTCTAGTTACCAGAGTCACACAACAGAC
GGGCACACACTACTTGAAGCACTCAAGGCAAGCTTTATTGAGGCTTAAGCAGTGGGTTCCCTAGTTAGCC
AGAGAGCTCCCAGGCTCAGATCTGGTCTAACCAGAGAGACCCGTTTATGTATCGAGCTAGGCACTTAAAT
ACAATATCTCTGCAATGCGGCAATTCAGTGGTTCGTCCAATCCATGTCAGACCCGTCTGTTGCCTTCCTA
ATAAGGCACGATCGTACCACCTTACTTCCACCAATCGGCATGCACGGTGCTTTTTCTCTCCTTGTAAGGC
ATGTTGCTAACTCATCGTTACCATGTTGCAAGACTACAAGAGTATTGCATAAGACTACATTAAGCTTGCA
GCTCCAGCTTTTGTTCCCTTTAGTGAGGGTTAATTGCGCGCTTGGCGTAATCATGGTCATAGCTGTTTCC
TGTGTGAAATTGTTATCCGCTCACAATTCCACACAACATACGAGCCGGAAGCATAAAGTGTAAAGCCTGG
GGTGCCTAATGAGTGAGCTAACTCACATTAATTGCGTTGCGCTCACTGCCCGCTTTCCAGTCGGGAAACC
TGTCGTGCCAGCTGCATTAATGAATCGGCCAACGCGCGGGGAGAGGCGGTTTGCGTATTGGGCGCTCTTC
CGCTTCCTCGCTCACTGACTCGCTGCGCTCGGTCGTTCGGCTGCGGCGAGCGGTATCAGCTCACTCAAAG
GCGGTAATACGGTTATCCACAGAATCAGGGGATAACGCAGGAAAGAACATGTGAGCAAAAGGCCAGCAAA
AGGCCAGGAACCGTAAAAAGGCCGCGTTGCTGGCGTTTTTCCATAGGCTCCGCCCCCCTGACGAGCATCA
CAAAAATCGACGCTCAAGTCAGAGGTGGCGAAACCCGACAGGACTATAAAGATACCAGGCGTTTCCCCCT
GGAAGCTCCCTCGTGCGCTCTCCTGTTCCGACCCTGCCGCTTACCGGATACCTGTCCGCCTTTCTCCCTT
CGGGAAGCGTGGCGCTTTCTCATAGCTCACGCTGTAGGTATCTCAGTTCGGTGTAGGTCGTTCGCTCCAA
GCTGGGCTGTGTGCACGAACCCCCCGTTCAGCCCGACCGCTGCGCCTTATCCGGTAACTATCGTCTTGAG
TCCAACCCGGTAAGACACGACTTATCGCCACTGGCAGCAGCCACTGGTAACAGGATTAGCAGAGCGAGGT
ATGTAGGCGGTGCTACAGAGTTCTTGAAGTGGTGGCCTAACTACGGCTACACTAGAAGAACAGTATTTGG
TATCTGCGCTCTGCTGAAGCCAGTTACCTTCGGAAAAAGAGTTGGTAGCTCTTGATCCGGCAAACAAACC
ACCGCTGGTAGCGGTGGTTTTTTTGTTTGCAAGCAGCAGATTACGCGCAGAAAAAAAGGATCTCAAGAAG
ATCCTTTGATCTTTTCTACGGGGTCTGACGCTCAGTGGAACGAAAACTCACGTTAAGGGATTTTGGTCAT
GAGATTATCAAAAAGGATCTTCACCTAGATCCTTTTAAATTAAAAATGAAGTTTTAAATCAATCTAAAGT
ATATATGAGTAAACTTGGTCTGACAGTTACCAATGCTTAATCAGTGAGGCACCTATCTCAGCGATCTGTC
TATTTCGTTCATCCATAGTTGCCTGACTCCCCGTCGTGTAGATAACTACGATACGGGAGGGCTTACCATC
TGGCCCCAGTGCTGCAATGATACCGCGAGACCCACGCTCACCGGCTCCAGATTTATCAGCAATAAACCAG
CCAGCCGGAAGGGCCGAGCGCAGAAGTGGTCCTGCAACTTTATCCGCCTCCATCCAGTCTATTAATTGTT
GCCGGGAAGCTAGAGTAAGTAGTTCGCCAGTTAATAGTTTGCGCAACGTTGTTGCCATTGCTACAGGCAT
CGTGGTGTCACGCTCGTCGTTTGGTATGGCTTCATTCAGCTCCGGTTCCCAACGATCAAGGCGAGTTACA
TGATCCCCCATGTTGTGCAAAAAAGCGGTTAGCTCCTTCGGTCCTCCGATCGTTGTCAGAAGTAAGTTGG
CCGCAGTGTTATCACTCATGGTTATGGCAGCACTGCATAATTCTCTTACTGTCATGCCATCCGTAAGATG
CTTTTCTGTGACTGGTGAGTACTCAACCAAGTCATTCTGAGAATAGTGTATGCGGCGACCGAGTTGCTCT
TGCCCGGCGTCAATACGGGATAATACCGCGCCACATAGCAGAACTTTAAAAGTGCTCATCATTGGAAAAC
GTTCTTCGGGGCGAAAACTCTCAAGGATCTTACCGCTGTTGAGATCCAGTTCGATGTAACCCACTCGTGC
ACCCAACTGATCTTCAGCATCTTTTACTTTCACCAGCGTTTCTGGGTGAGCAAAAACAGGAAGGCAAAAT
GCCGCAAAAAAGGGAATAAGGGCGACACGGAAATGTTGAATACTCATACTCTTCCTTTTTCAATATTATT
GAAGCATTTATCAGGGTTATTGTCTCATGAGCGGATACATATTTGAAAGGCCTCCAAAAAAGCCTCCTCA
CTACTTCTGGAATAGCTCAGAGGCCGAGGCGGCCTCGGCCTCTGCATAAATAAAAAAAATTAGTCAGCCA
TGGGGCGGAGAATGGGCGGAACTGGGCGGAGTTAGGGGCGGGATGGGCGGAGTTAGGGGCGGGATAGCTA
GAGCCAGACATGATAAGATACATTGATGAGTTTGGACAAACCACAACTAGAATGCAGTGAAAAAAATGCT
TTATTTGTGAAATTTGTGATGCTATTGCTTTATTTGTAACCATTATAAGCTGCAATAAACAAGTTCCTCT
CACTCTCTGATATTCATTTCTTTGCAAGTTATAAATACTGAATAATAAGATGACATGAACTACTACTGCT
AGAGATTTTCCACACTGACTAAAAGGGTCTGAGGGATCTCTAGTTACCAGAGTCACACAACAGACGGGCA
CACACTACTTGAAGCACTCAAGGCAAGCTTTATTGAGGCTTAAGCAGTGGGTTCCCTAGTTAGCCAGAGA
GCTCCCAGGCTCAGATCTGGTCTAACCAGAGAGACCCAGTACAAGCAAAAAGCAGATCTTGTCTTCGTTG
GGAGTGAATTAGCCCTTCCAGTCCCCCCTTTTCTTTTAAAAAGTGGCTAAGATCTACAGCTGCCTTGTAA
GTCATTGGTCTTAAAGGTACCTCTAGTCCGGACGCCGAGGCGAAACAGGCGGGGAGGCGGCCCAAAGGGA
GATCCGACTCGTCTGAGGGCGAAGGCGAAGACGCGGAAGAGGCCGCAGAGCCGGCAGCAGGCCGCGGGAA
GGAAGGTCCGCTGGATTGAGGGCCGAAGGGACGTAGCAGAAGGACGTCCCGCGCAGAATCCAGGTGGCAA
CACAGGCGAGCAGCCATGGAAAGGACGTCAGCTTCCCCGACAACACCACGGAATTGTCAGTGCCCAACAG
CCGAGCCCCTGTCCAGCAGCGGGCAAGGCAGGCGGCGATGAGTTCCGCCGTGGCAATAGGGAGGGGGAAA
GCGAAAGTCCCGGAAAGGAGCTGACAGGTGGTGGCAATGCCCCAACCAGTGGGGGTTGCGTCAGCAAACA
CAGTGCACACCACGCCACGTTGCCTGACAACGGGCCACAACTCCTCATAAAGAGACAGCAACCAGGATTT
ATACAAGGAGGAGAAAATGAAAGCCATACGGGAAGCAATAGCATGATACAAAGGCATTAAAGCAGCGTAT
CCACATAGCGTAAAAGGAGCAACATAGTTAAGAATACGATATCTTGGATCGATCCTTACTTAGTTACCCG
GGGAGCATGTCAAGGTCAAAATCGTCAAGAGCGTCAGCAGGCAGCATATCAAGGTCAAAGTCGTCAAGGG
CATCGGCTGGGAGCATGTCTAAGTCAAAATCGTCAAGGGCGTCGGTCGGCCCGCCGCTTTCGCACTTTAG
CTGTTTCTCCAGGCCACATATGATTAGTTCCAGGCCGAAAAGGAAGGCAGGTTCGGCTCCCTGCCGGTCG
AACAGCTCAATTGCTTGTCTCAGAAGTGGGGGCATAGAATCGGTGGTAGGTGTCTCTCTTTCCTCTTTTG
CTACTTGATGCTCCTGTTCCTCCAATACGCAGCCCAGTGTAAAGTGGCCCACGGCGGACAGAGCGTACAG
TGCGTTCTCCAGGGAGAAGCCTTGCTGACACAGGAACGCGAGCTGATTTTCCAGGGTTTCGTACTGTTTC
TCTGTTGGGCGGGTGCCGAGATGCACTTTAGCCCCGTCGCGATGTGAGAGGAGAGCACAGCGGTATGACT
TGGCGTTGTTCCGCAGAAAGTCTTGCCATGACTCGCCTTCCAGGGGGCAGAAGTGGGTATGATGCCTGTC
CAGCATCTCGATTGGCAGGGCATCGAGCAGGGCCCGCTTGTTCTTCACGTGCCAGTACAGGGTAGGCTGC
TCAACTCCCAGCTTTTGAGCGAGTTTCCTTGTCGTCAGGCCTTCGATACCGACACCATTGAGTAATTCCA
GAGCTCCGTTTATGACTTTGCTCTTGTCCAGTCTAGACATTGGACCAGGGTTTTCTTCAACATCACCACA
AGTGAGGAGAGAACCTCTACCTTCGGCACCGGGCTTGCGGGTCATGCACCAGGTGCGCGGTCCTTCGGGC
ACCTCGACGTCGGCGGTGACGGTGAAGCCGAGCCGCTCGTAGAAGGGGAGGTTGCGGGGCGCGGAGGTCT
CCAGGAAGGCGGGCACCCCGGCGCGCTCGGCCGCCTCCACTCCGGGGAGCACGACGGCGCTGCCCAGACC
CTTGCCCTGGTGGTCGGGCGAGACGCCGACGGTGGCCAGGAACCACGCGGGCTCCTTGGGCCGGTGCGGC
GCCAGGAGGCCTTCCATCTGTTGCTGCGCGGCCAGCCGGGAACCGCTCAACTCGGCCATGCGCGGGCCGA
TCTCGGCGAACACCGCCCCCGCTTCGACGCTCTCCGGCGTGGTCCAGACCGCCACCGCGGCGCCGTCGTC
CGCGACCCACACCTTGCCGATGTCGAGCCCGACGCGCGTGAGGAAGAGTTCTTGCAGCTCGGTGACCCGC
TCGATGTGGCGGTCCGGATCGACGGTGTGGCGCGTGGCGGGGTAGTCGGCGAACGCGGCGGCGAGGGTGC
GTACGGCCCTGGGGACGTCGTCGCGGGTGGCGAGGCGCACCGTGGGCTTGTACTCGGTCATGGTGAATTG
CTGGGGAGAGAGGTCGGTGATTCGGTCAACGAGGGAGCCGACTGCCGACGTGCGCTCCGGAGGCTTGCAG
AATGCGGAACACCGCGCGGGCAGGAACAGGGCCCACACTACCGCCCCACACCCCGCCTCCCGCACCGCCC
CTTCCCGGCCGCTGCTCTCGGCGCGCCCTGCTGAGCAGCCGCTATTGGCCACAGCCCATCGCGGTCGGCG
CGCTGCCATTGCTCCCTGGCGCTGTCCGTCTGCGAGGGTACTAGTGAGACGTGCGGCTTCCGTTTGTCAC
GTCCGGCACGCCGCGAACCGCAAGGAACCTTCCCGACTTAGGGGCGGAGCAGGAAGCGTCGCCGGGGGGC
CCACAAGGGTAGCGGCGAAGATCCGGGTGACGCTGCGAACGGACGTGAAGAATGTGCGAGACCCAGGGTC
GGCGCCGCTGCGTTTCCCGGAACCACGCCCAGAGCAGCCGCGTCCCTGCGCAAACCCAGGGCTGCCTTGG
AAAAGGCGCAACCCCAACCCCGGATCCTTAGTGGTGGTGGTGGTGGTGGACCGGTCTATGCTGTACTGTC
GAGACCTAGGAGTGGGTTTGGGATTGGCTTTCCTGCAACCACTTTGTACAAGAAAGCTGAACGAGAAACG
TAAAATGATATAAATATCAATATATTAAATTAGATTTTGCATAAAAAACAGACTACATAATACTGTAAAA
CACAACATATCCAGTCACTATGGTCGACCTGCAGACTGGCTGTGTATAAGGGAGCCTGACATTTATATTC
CCCAGAACATCAGGTTAATGGCGTTTTTGATGTCATTTTCGCGGTGGCTGAGATCAGCCACTTCTTCCCC
GATAACGGAGACCGGCACACTGGCCATATCGGTGGTCATCATGCGCCAGCTTTCATCCCCGATATGCACC
ACCGGGTAAAGTTCACGGGAGACTTTATCTGACAGCAGACGTGCACTGGCCAGGGGGATCACCATCCGTC
GCCCGGGCGTGTCAATAATATCACTCTGTACATCCACAAACAGACGATAACGGCTCTCTCTTTTATAGGT
GTAAACCTTAAACTGCATTTCACCAGCCCCTGTTCTCGTCAGCAAAAGAGCCGTTCATTTCAATAAACCG
GGCGACCTCAGCCATCCCTTCCTGATTTTCCGCTTTCCAGCGTTCGGCACGCAGACGACGGGCTTCATTC
TGCATGGTTGTGCTTACCAGACCGGAGATATTGACATCATATATGCCTTGAGCAACTGATAGCTGTCGCT
GTCAACTGTCACTGTAATACGCTGCTTCATAGCATACCTCTTTTTGACATACTTCGGGTATACATATCAG
TATATATTCTTATACCGCAAAAATCAGCGCGCAAATACGCATACTGTTATCTGGCTTTTAGTAAGCCGGA
TCCAGATCTTTACGCCCCGCCCTGCCACTCATCGCAGTACTGTTGTAATTCATTAAGCATTCTGCCGACA
TGGAAGCCATCACAAACGGCATGATGAACCTGAATCGCCAGCGGCATCAGCACCTTGTCGCCTTGCGTAT
AATATTTGCCCATGGTGAAAACGGGGGCGAAGAAGTTGTCCATATTGGCCACGTTTAAATCAAAACTGGT
GAAACTCACCCAGGGATTGGCTGAGACGAAAAACATATTCTCAATAAACCCTTTAGGGAAATAGGCCAGG
TTTTCACCGTAACACGCCACATCTTGCGAATATATGTGTAGAAACTGCCGGAAATCGTCGTGGTATTCAC
TCCAGAGCGATGAAAACGTTTCAGTTTGCTCATGGAAAACGGTGTAACAAGGGTGAACACTATCCCATAT
CACCAGCTCACCGTCTTTCATTGCCATACGGAATTCCGGATGAGCATTCATCAGGCGGGCAAGAATGTGA
ATAAAGGCCGGATAAAACTTGTGCTTATTTTTCTTTACGGTCTTTAAAAAGGCCGTAATATCCAGCTGAA
CGGTCTGGTTATAGGTACATTGAGCAACTGACTGAAATGCCTCAAAATGTTCTTTACGATGCCATTGGGA
TATATCAACGGTGGTATATCCAGTGATTTTTTTCTCCATTTTAGCTTCCTTAGCTCCTGAAAATCTCGAC
GGATCCTAACTCAAAATCCACACATTATACGAGCCGGAAGCATAAAGTGTAAAGCCTGGGGTGCCTAATG
CGGCCGCCATAGTGACTGGATATGTTGTGTTTTACAGTATTATGTAGTCTGTTTTTTATGCAAAATCTAA
TTTAATATATTGATATTTATATCATTTTACGTTTCTCGTTCAGCTTTTTTGTACAAACTTGTTGATGCTA
GCCAATTCTCCAGGCG
Features (pLannotate 1.2.2; 33 found; start..end, strand, type, name):
    365..482     -  misc_feature   cPPT/CTS: central polypurine tract and central termination sequence of HIV-1
    523..547     -  CDS            Rev (fragment): human immunodeficiency virus 1 (HIV-1) Rev protein; rev; enhances nuclear export of unspliced and incompletely spliced viral mRNAs
    924..1157    -  misc_feature   RRE: The Rev response element (RRE) of HIV-1 allows for Rev-dependent mRNA export from the nucleus to the cytoplasm.
   1303..1666    -  CDS            HIV-1 gag (fragment): gag protein from human immunodeficiency virus 1; gag
   1650..1775    -  misc_feature   HIV-1 Ψ: packaging signal of human immunodeficiency virus type 1
   1822..2002    -  LTR            5' LTR (truncated): truncated 5' long terminal repeat (LTR) from HIV-1
   2003..2229    -  promoter       RSV promoter: Rous sarcoma virus enhancer/promoter
   2257..2275    -  promoter       T3 promoter: promoter for bacteriophage T3 RNA polymerase
   2320..2336    -  protein_bind   lac operator: The lac repressor binds to the lac operator to inhibit transcription in E. coli. This inhibition can be relieved by adding lactose or isopropyl-β-D-thiogalactopyranoside (IPTG). lac repressor encoded by lacI
   2344..2374    -  promoter       lac promoter: promoter for the E. coli lac operon
   2389..2410    -  protein_bind   CAP binding site: CAP binding activates transcription in the presence of cAMP. E. coli catabolite activator protein
   2423..2515    -  CDS            lacI (fragment): lac repressor; lacI; The lac repressor binds to the lac operator to inhibit transcription in E. coli. This inhibition can be relieved by adding lactose or isopropyl-β-D-thiogalactopyranoside (IPTG).
   2698..3286    -  rep_origin     ori: high-copy-number ColE1/pMB1/pBR322/pUC origin of replication
   3457..4317    -  CDS            AmpR: β-lactamase; bla; confers resistance to ampicillin, carbenicillin, and related antibiotics
   4318..4381    -  promoter       AmpR promoter: bla
   4389..4524    -  rep_origin     SV40 ori: SV40 origin of replication
   4564..4685    -  polyA_signal   SV40 poly(A) signal: SV40 polyadenylation signal
   4757..4990    -  LTR            3' LTR (ΔU3): self-inactivating 3' long terminal repeat (LTR) from HIV-1
   4992..5063    -  CDS            nef (fragment): NEF_HV1Z2 - Experimental evidence at protein level: Swiss-Prot protein existence level 1. Extracellular Nef protein targets CD4(+) T-lymphocytes for apoptosis by interacting with CXCR4 surface receptors. From Human immunodeficiency virus type 1 group M subtype D (isolate Z2/CDC-Z34) (HIV-1).
   5089..5637    -  misc_feature   WPRE (fragment): woodchuck hepatitis virus posttranscriptional regulatory element
   5673..5783    -  CDS            VP48: 3 tandem repeats of the minimal activation domain of herpes simplex virus VP16 (Cheng et al., 2013)
   5713..6410    -  CDS            rtTA3 (fragment): reverse tetracycline transactivator 3 activates expression from Tet-responsive promoters in the presence of doxycycline
   6465..7061    -  CDS            PuroR (fragment): puromycin N-acetyltransferase; pac from Streptomyces; confers resistance to puromycin
   7071..7581    -  promoter       hPGK promoter: human phosphoglycerate kinase 1 promoter
   7591..7609    -  CDS            9xHis (fragment): 9xHis affinity tag
   7668..7792    +  protein_bind   attR2: mutant version of attR; recombination site for the Gateway® LR reaction LR Clonase™
   7836..8138    -  CDS            ccdB: CCDB_ECOLI - Also known as G, letB, letD. Experimental evidence at protein level: Swiss-Prot protein existence level 1. Toxic component of a type II toxin-antitoxin (TA) system, functioning in plasmid maintainence. Responsible for the post- segregational killing (PSK) of plasmid-free cells, also referred to as a plasmid addiction system. Half-life of over 2 hours. Cell killing by CcdB is accompanied by filamentation, defects in chromosome and plasmid segregation, defects in cell division, formation of anucleate cells, decreased DNA synthesis and plasmid loss. Interferes with the activity of DN
   8143..8301    -  CDS            ccdA (fragment): CCDA_ECO57 - Also known as H, letA. Experimental evidence at protein level: Swiss-Prot protein existence level 1. Antitoxin component of a type II toxin-antitoxin (TA) system which inhibits the post-segregational killing (PSK) of plasmid-free cells, also referred to as a plasmid addiction system. Binds to and blocks the activity of CcdB; will also remove bound CcdB protein from the CcdB-GyrA complex by forming a CcdA-CcdB complex, a process termed rejuvenation. Functions as a transcriptional corepressor for the ccdAB operon, repression also requires CcdB (By similarity). From Escherichia coli
   8480..9139    -  CDS            CmR: chloramphenicol acetyltransferase; cat; confers resistance to chloramphenicol
   9140..9169    -  promoter       cat promoter (fragment): promoter of the E. coli cat gene encoding chloramphenicol acetyltransferase
   9193..9223    -  promoter       lac UV5 promoter: E. coli lac promoter with an "up" mutation
   9248..9372    -  protein_bind   attR1: mutant version of attR; recombination site for the Gateway® LR reaction LR Clonase™
   9393..311     -  promoter       tight TRE promoter (across the origin): Tet-responsive promoter PTight, consisting of seven tet operator sequences followed by the minimal CMV promoter
