[The description below was written by a language model from this plasmid's Addgene catalogue record and pLannotate feature annotations shown in this document.]
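Description:
pLIX_403 is an empty, 9,396 bp lentiviral Gateway destination vector derived from pCW57.1, designed for doxycycline-inducible (Tet-On) expression of a gene of interest in mammalian cells. In bacteria it replicates from a high-copy ColE1/pUC-type origin and carries ampicillin resistance on the backbone. The Gateway cassette adds chloramphenicol resistance and the ccdB toxin gene, so the unrecombined vector must be maintained in a ccdB-tolerant strain. The lentiviral framework is a self-inactivating design. An RSV promoter fused to a truncated HIV-1 5' LTR drives the genomic RNA, followed by the Ψ packaging signal, a gag fragment, the RRE and the cPPT/CTS. A WPRE fragment and a ΔU3 3' LTR lie at the other end, followed by an SV40 poly(A) signal and SV40 origin outside the provirus.

The payload region has two transcription units. A tight TRE promoter (seven tet operators upstream of a minimal CMV promoter) sits in front of the attR1–CmR–ccdB–attR2 cassette. An LR recombination with an entry clone replaces this cassette with the desired open reading frame, and loss of ccdB provides counter-selection. According to the catalogue record, the insert is fused to a C-terminal V5 tag supplied by the backbone, although the automated feature table does not annotate V5 and shows only a short His-like fragment in that area. Downstream, a human PGK promoter constitutively expresses puromycin N-acetyltransferase linked through a 2A peptide to a reverse tetracycline transactivator with VP16-derived activation repeats. Because the transactivator and the selection marker are carried on the same provirus as the inducible cassette, a single transduction followed by puromycin selection yields cells in which doxycycline switches on the cloned gene, making it an all-in-one dox-on system.
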