Addgene plasmid #41395: pLIX_403
Purpose: (Empty Backbone) Inducible lentiviral expression, TRE-gateway-V5; PGK-puro-2A-rtTA
Depositing lab: David Root. Depositing organization: Broad Institute.
Backbone
  Vector backbone: pCW57.1
  Backbone manufacturer: Addgene plasmid 41393
  Backbone size (bp): 9396
  Vector type: Mammalian Expression, Lentiviral ; Gateway Destination vector, Doxycycline inducible
  Promoter: TRE promoter, Tet ON
  Selectable markers: Puromycin
  Tag / fusion protein: V5 (C terminal on backbone)
Growth in bacteria
  Bacterial resistance: Chloramphenicol and Ampicillin, 25 & 100 μg/mL
  Growth temperature: 37°C
  Growth strain: ccdB Survival
  Copy number: Unknown
Gene/Insert
  Cloning method: Gateway Cloning
  Sequencing primers: 5′ LNCX; 3′ O.PGK1b-R (GAACGGACGTGAAGAATGTG)
Terms and licenses: Academic/Nonprofit Terms; Industry Terms: Not Available to Industry
Depositor comments: The plasmid expresses puro-2A-rtTA-VP16 from the PGK promoter, so it can be used as an 'all-in-one' dox on system. Alternate plasid name: TRE-gateway-V5; PGK-puro-2A-rtTA
How to cite: pLIX_403 was a gift from David Root (Addgene plasmid # 41395 ; http://n2t.net/addgene:41395 ; RRID:Addgene_41395)
