>Addgene plasmid #41395 | pLIX_403 | addgene partial sequence | sequence record 56164 | Futet-R 5'-CAAAGGCATTAAAGCAGCGT-3'
CAACATAGTTAAGAATACGATATCTTGGATCGATCCTTACTTAGTTACCCGGGGAGCATGTCAAGGTCAA
AATCGTCAAGAGCGTCAGCAGGCAGCATATCAAGGTCAAAGTCGTCAAGGGCATCGGCTGGGAGCATGTC
TAAGTCAAAATCGTCAAGGGCGTCGGTCGGCCCGCCGCTTTCGCACTTTAGCTGTTTCTCCAGGCCACAT
ATGATTAGTTCCAGGCCGAAAAGGAAGGCAGGTTCGGCTCCCTGCCGGTCGAACAGCTCAATTGCTTGTC
TCAGAAGTGGGGGCATAGAATCGGTGGTAGGTGTCTCTCTTTCCTCTTTTGCTACTTGATGCTCCTGTTC
CTCCAATACGCAGCCCAGTGTAAAGTGGCCCACGGCGGACAGAGCGTACAGTGCGTTCTCCAGGGAGAAG
CCTTGCTGACACAGGAACGCGAGCTGATTTTCCAGGGTTTCGTACTGTTTCTCTGTTGGGCGGGTGCCGA
GATGCACTTTAGCCCCGTCGCGATGTGAGAGGAGAGCACAGCGGTATGACTTGGCGTTGTTCCGCAGAAA
GTCTTGCCATGACTCGCCTTCCAGGGGGCAGAAGTGGGTATGATGCCTGTCCAGCATCTCGATTGGCAGG
GCATCGAGCAGGGCCCGCTTGTTCTTCACGTGCCAGTACAGGGTAGGCTGCTCAACTCCCAGCTTTTGAG
CGAGTTTCCTTGTCGTCAGGCCTTCGATACCGACACCATTGAGTAATTCCAGAGCTCCGTTTATGACTTT
GCTCTTGTCCAGTCTAGACATTGGACCAGGGTTTTCTTCAACATCACCACAAGTGAGGAGAGA
