>Addgene plasmid #41395 | pLIX_403 | addgene partial sequence | sequence record 56166 | hPGK-F
CCTCGTTGACCGAATCACCGACCTCTCTCCCCAGCAATTCACCATGACCGAGTACAAGCCCACGGTGCGC
CTCGCCACCCGCGACGACGTCCCCAGGGCCGTACGCACCCTCGCCGCCGCGTTCGCCGACTACCCCGCCA
CGCGCCACACCGTCGATCCGGACCGCCACATCGAGCGGGTCACCGAGCTGCAAGAACTCTTCCTCACGCG
CGTCGGGCTCGACATCGGCAAGGTGTGGGTCGCGGACGACGGCGCCGCGGTGGCGGTCTGGACCACGCCG
GAGAGCGTCGAAGCGGGGGCGGTGTTCGCCGAGATCGGCCCGCGCATGGCCGAGTTGAGCGGTTCCCGGC
TGGCCGCGCAGCAACAGATGGAAGGCCTCCTGGCGCCGCACCGGCCCAAGGAGCCCGCGTGGTTCCTGGC
CACCGTCGGCGTCTCGCCCGACCACCAGGGCAAGGGTCTGGGCAGCGCCGTCGTGCTCCCCGGAGTGGAG
GCGGCCGAGCGCGCCGGGGTGCCCGCCTTCCTGGAGACCTCCGCGCCCCGCAACCTCCCCTTCTACGAGC
GGCTCGGCTTCACCGTCACCGCCGACGTCGAGGTGCCCGAAGGACCGCGCACCTGGTGCATGACCCGCAA
GCCCGGTGCCGAAGGTAGAGGTTCTCTCCTCACTTGTGGTGATGTTGAAGAAAACCCTGGTCCAATGTCT
AGACTGGACAAGAGCAAAGTCATAAACGGAGCTCTGGAATTACTCAATGGTGTCGGTATCGAAGGCCTGA
CGACAAGGAAACTCGCTCAAAAGCTGGGAGTTGAGCAGCCTACCCTGTACTGGCACGTGAAGAACAAGCG
GGCCCTGCTCGATGCCCTGCCAATCGAGATGCTGGACAGGCATCATACCCACTTCTGCCC
