>Addgene plasmid #41395 | pLIX_403 | addgene partial sequence | sequence record 142474 | CAT-R 5'-GCAACTGACTGAAATGCCTC-3'
ACGGTGGTATATCCAGTGATTTTTTTCTCCATTTTAGCTTCCTTAGCTCCTGAAAATCTCGACGGATCCT
AACTCAAAATCCACACATTATACGAGCCGGAAGCATAAAGTGTAAAGCCTGGGGTGCCTAATGCGGCCGC
CATAGTGACTGGATATGTTGTGTTTTACAGTATTATGTAGTCTGTTTTTTATGCAAAATCTAATTTAATA
TATTGATATTTATATCATTTTACGTTTCTCGTTCAGCTTTTTTGTACAAACTTGTTGATGCTAGCCAATT
CTCCAGGCGATCTGACGGTTCACTAAACGAGCTCTGCTTATATAGGCCTCCCACCGTACACGCCTACCTC
GACATACGTTCTCTATCACTGATAGGGAGTAAACTCGACATACGTTCTCTATCACTGATAGGGATAAACT
CGACATACGTTCTCTATCACTGATAGGGAGTAAACTCGACATACGTTCTCTATCACTGATAGGGAGTAAA
CTCGACATACGTTCTCTATCACTGATAGGGAGTAAACTCGACATCGTTCTCTATCACTGATAGGGAGTAA
ACTCGACATACGTTCTCTATCACTGATAGGGAGTAAACTCGACATATCGATTCGCGGCCAAAGTGGATCT
CTGCTGTCCCTGTAATAAACCCGAAAATTTTGAATTTTTGTAATTTGTTTTTGTAATTCTTTAGTTTGTA
TGTCTGTTGCTATTATGTCTACTATTCTTTCCCCTGCACTGTACCCC
