>Addgene plasmid #41395 | pLIX_403 | addgene partial sequence | sequence record 142475 | ccdB-Fwd 5'-GCATGATGACCACCGATATG-3'
ATCTCAGCCACCGCGAAAATGACATCAAAAACGCCATTAACCTGATGTTCTGGGGAATATAAATGTCAGG
CTCCCTTATACACAGCCAGTCTGCAGGTCGACCATAGTGACTGGATATGTTGTGTTTTACAGTATTATGT
AGTCTGTTTTTTATGCAAAATCTAATTTAATATATTGATATTTATATCATTTTACGTTTCTCGTTCAGCT
TTCTTGTACAAAGTGGTTGCAGGAAAGCCAATCCCAAACCCACTCCTAGGTCTCGACAGTACAGCATAGA
CCGGTCCACCACCACCACCACCACTAAGGATCCGGGGTTGGGGTTGCGCCTTTTCCAAGGCAGCCCTGGG
TTTGCGCAGGGACGCGGCTGCTCTGGGCGTGGTTCCGGGAAACGCAGCGGCGCCGACCCTGGGTCTCGCA
CATTCTTCACGTCCGTTCGCAGCGTCACCCGGATCTTCGCCGCTACCCTTGTGGGCCCCCCGGCGACGCT
TCCTGCTCCGCCCCTAAGTCGGGAAGGTTCCTTGCGGTTCGCGGCGTGCCGGACGTGACAAACGGAAGCC
GCACGTCTCACTAGTACCCTCGCAGACGGACAGCGCCAGGGAGCAATGGCAGCGCGCCGACCGCGATGGG
CTGTGGCCAATAGCGGCTGCTCAGCAGGGCGCGCCGAGAGCAGCGGCCGGGAAGGGGCGGTGCGGGAGGC
GGGGTGTGGGGCGGTAGTGTGGGCCCTGTTCCTGCCCGCGCGGTGTTCCGCATTCTGCAAGCCTCCGGAG
CGCACGTCGGCAGTCGGCTCC
